Addgene plasmid #135125: RBM15B_3xRRM_pGEX
Purpose: Recombinant expression of RBM15B with dual-affinity tag
Depositing lab: Christopher Burge. Depositing organization: Massachusetts Institute of Technology. Publication: Sequence, Structure, and Context Preferences of Human RNA Binding Proteins. Dominguez D, Freese P, Alexis MS, Su A, Hochman M, Palden T, Bazile C, Lambert NJ, Van Nostrand EL, Pratt GA, Yeo GW, Graveley BR, Burge CB. Mol Cell. 2018 Jun 7;70(5):854-867.e9. doi: 10.1016/j.molcel.2018.05.001. Epub 2018 Jun 7. PubMed 29883606.
Backbone
  Vector backbone: pGEX-6P-2
  Backbone manufacturer: Promega
  Backbone size w/o insert (bp): 5081
  Vector type: Bacterial Expression
Growth in bacteria
  Bacterial resistance: Ampicillin, 100 μg/mL
  Growth temperature: 37°C
  Growth strain: DH5alpha
  Copy number: High Copy
Gene/Insert
  Gene/Insert name: RBM15B
  Species: H. sapiens (human)
  Insert size (bp): 543
  Entrez Gene: RBM15B (a.k.a. HUMAGCGB, OTT3)
  Promoter: tac
  Tag / fusion protein: GST-SBP (N terminal on backbone)
  Cloning method: Restriction Enzyme; 5′ cloning site BamHI (not destroyed); 3′ cloning site NotI (not destroyed)
  Sequencing primers: 5′ 5GEX (GGGCTGGCAAGCCACGTTTGGTG); 3′ 3GEX (CCGGGAGCTGCATGTGTCAGAGG)
Terms and licenses: Academic/Nonprofit Terms; Industry Terms: Not Available to Industry
How to cite: RBM15B_3xRRM_pGEX was a gift from Christopher Burge (Addgene plasmid # 135125 ; http://n2t.net/addgene:135125 ; RRID:Addgene_135125)
