[The description below was written by a language model from this plasmid's Addgene catalogue record and pLannotate feature annotations shown in this document.]
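Description:
RBM15B_3xRRM_pGEX is a bacterial expression plasmid built on the pGEX-6P-2 backbone for producing a recombinant fragment of the human RNA-binding protein RBM15B (also known as OTT3) in E. coli. It replicates from a high-copy ColE1/pMB1-type origin and is selected with ampicillin through the β-lactamase gene. Remnants of the pBR322 lineage (rop and bom fragments, a lacZα segment with its lac promoter and operator) are backbone carry-over with no role in expression of the insert.

The 543 bp insert, cloned between BamHI and NotI sites that both remain intact, is annotated as a partial RBM15B coding sequence. The plasmid name suggests it was intended to cover the RRM domains rather than the full-length protein, although the record does not define the boundaries. The annotation tool matched this region to the mouse orthologue, but the catalogue lists the species as human. The fragment sits in frame downstream of Schistosoma japonicum glutathione S-transferase. The roughly 160 nt unannotated gap between GST and the insert is consistent with the SBP (streptavidin-binding peptide) tag that the catalogue lists as part of the N-terminal GST-SBP fusion, though the tag itself was not detected as a feature. Transcription is driven by the strong hybrid tac promoter with a lac operator, and the plasmid-borne lacI repressor keeps it off until IPTG induction. One sequence record annotates the lacI promoter as the higher-expressing lacIq variant and the other as the standard lacI promoter.

The dual affinity tag allows purification or capture of the protein on either glutathione or streptavidin resins. The associated publication concerns the sequence, structure and context preferences of human RNA-binding proteins, which fits use of the purified protein in in vitro RNA-binding assays.
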