Features (pLannotate 1.2.2; 17 found; start..end, strand, type, name):
     26..65      +  CDS            rop (fragment): Rop protein, which maintains plasmids at low copy number; rop
    167..207     +  misc_feature   bom (fragment): basis of mobility region from pBR322
    312..416     +  promoter       AmpR promoter: bla
    417..1277    +  CDS            AmpR: β-lactamase; bla; confers resistance to ampicillin, carbenicillin, and related antibiotics
   1448..2036    +  rep_origin     ori: high-copy-number ColE1/pMB1/pBR322/pUC origin of replication
   2222..2273    -  misc_feature   bom (fragment): basis of mobility region from pBR322
   2280..2357    +  promoter       lacIq promoter: lacI (mutant); In the lacIq allele, a single base change in the promoter boosts expression of the lacI gene about 10-fold.
   2358..3440    +  CDS            lacI: lac repressor; lacI; The lac repressor binds to the lac operator to inhibit transcription in E. coli. This inhibition can be relieved by adding lactose or isopropyl-β-D-thiogalactopyranoside (IPTG).
   3453..3474    +  protein_bind   CAP binding site: CAP binding activates transcription in the presence of cAMP. E. coli catabolite activator protein
   3489..3519    +  promoter       lac promoter: promoter for the E. coli lac operon
   3527..3543    +  protein_bind   lac operator: The lac repressor binds to the lac operator to inhibit transcription in E. coli. This inhibition can be relieved by adding lactose or isopropyl-β-D-thiogalactopyranoside (IPTG). lac repressor encoded by lacI
   3563..3736    +  CDS            lacZα: LacZα fragment of β-galactosidase; lacZ fragment
   4015..4116    -  CDS            yciV (fragment): RNAAM_ECOLI - Also known as trpH From Escherichia coli (strain K12).
   4192..4220    +  promoter       tac promoter: strong E. coli promoter; hybrid between the trp and lac UV5 promoters
   4228..4244    +  protein_bind   lac operator: The lac repressor binds to the lac operator to inhibit transcription in E. coli. This inhibition can be relieved by adding lactose or isopropyl-β-D-thiogalactopyranoside (IPTG). lac repressor encoded by lacI
   4267..4920    +  CDS            GST26_SCHJA: Experimental evidence at protein level: Swiss-Prot protein existence level 1. GST isoenzymes appear to play a central role in the parasite detoxification system. Other functions are also suspected including a role in increasing the solubility of haematin in the parasite gut. From Schistosoma japonicum (Blood fluke).
   5080..5622    +  CDS            Rbm15b (fragment): RB15B_MOUSE - Experimental evidence at protein level: Swiss-Prot protein existence level 1. RNA-binding protein that acts as a key regulator of N6- methyladenosine (m6A) methylation of RNAs, thereby regulating different processes, such as alternative splicing of mRNAs and X chromosome inactivation mediated by Xist RNA. Associated component of the WMM complex, a complex that mediates N6-methyladenosine (m6A) methylation of RNAs, a modification that plays a role in the efficiency of mRNA splicing and RNA processing. Plays a key role in m6A methylation, possibly by binding target RNAs and recruit
>Addgene plasmid #135125 | RBM15B_3xRRM_pGEX | depositor full sequence | sequence record 259875 | Full Sequence
GGCCGCATCGTGACTGACTGACGATCTGCCTCGCGCGTTTCGGTGATGACGGTGAAAACCTCTGACACAT
GCAGCTCCCGGAGACGGTCACAGCTTGTCTGTAAGCGGATGCCGGGAGCAGACAAGCCCGTCAGGGCGCG
TCAGCGGGTGTTGGCGGGTGTCGGGGCGCAGCCATGACCCAGTCACGTAGCGATAGCGGAGTGTATAATT
CTTGAAGACGAAAGGGCCTCGTGATACGCCTATTTTTATAGGTTAATGTCATGATAATAATGGTTTCTTA
GACGTCAGGTGGCACTTTTCGGGGAAATGTGCGCGGAACCCCTATTTGTTTATTTTTCTAAATACATTCA
AATATGTATCCGCTCATGAGACAATAACCCTGATAAATGCTTCAATAATATTGAAAAAGGAAGAGTATGA
GTATTCAACATTTCCGTGTCGCCCTTATTCCCTTTTTTGCGGCATTTTGCCTTCCTGTTTTTGCTCACCC
AGAAACGCTGGTGAAAGTAAAAGATGCTGAAGATCAGTTGGGTGCACGAGTGGGTTACATCGAACTGGAT
CTCAACAGCGGTAAGATCCTTGAGAGTTTTCGCCCCGAAGAACGTTTTCCAATGATGAGCACTTTTAAAG
TTCTGCTATGTGGCGCGGTATTATCCCGTGTTGACGCCGGGCAAGAGCAACTCGGTCGCCGCATACACTA
TTCTCAGAATGACTTGGTTGAGTACTCACCAGTCACAGAAAAGCATCTTACGGATGGCATGACAGTAAGA
GAATTATGCAGTGCTGCCATAACCATGAGTGATAACACTGCGGCCAACTTACTTCTGACAACGATCGGAG
GACCGAAGGAGCTAACCGCTTTTTTGCACAACATGGGGGATCATGTAACTCGCCTTGATCGTTGGGAACC
GGAGCTGAATGAAGCCATACCAAACGACGAGCGTGACACCACGATGCCTGCAGCAATGGCAACAACGTTG
CGCAAACTATTAACTGGCGAACTACTTACTCTAGCTTCCCGGCAACAATTAATAGACTGGATGGAGGCGG
ATAAAGTTGCAGGACCACTTCTGCGCTCGGCCCTTCCGGCTGGCTGGTTTATTGCTGATAAATCTGGAGC
CGGTGAGCGTGGGTCTCGCGGTATCATTGCAGCACTGGGGCCAGATGGTAAGCCCTCCCGTATCGTAGTT
ATCTACACGACGGGGAGTCAGGCAACTATGGATGAACGAAATAGACAGATCGCTGAGATAGGTGCCTCAC
TGATTAAGCATTGGTAACTGTCAGACCAAGTTTACTCATATATACTTTAGATTGATTTAAAACTTCATTT
TTAATTTAAAAGGATCTAGGTGAAGATCCTTTTTGATAATCTCATGACCAAAATCCCTTAACGTGAGTTT
TCGTTCCACTGAGCGTCAGACCCCGTAGAAAAGATCAAAGGATCTTCTTGAGATCCTTTTTTTCTGCGCG
TAATCTGCTGCTTGCAAACAAAAAAACCACCGCTACCAGCGGTGGTTTGTTTGCCGGATCAAGAGCTACC
AACTCTTTTTCCGAAGGTAACTGGCTTCAGCAGAGCGCAGATACCAAATACTGTCCTTCTAGTGTAGCCG
TAGTTAGGCCACCACTTCAAGAACTCTGTAGCACCGCCTACATACCTCGCTCTGCTAATCCTGTTACCAG
TGGCTGCTGCCAGTGGCGATAAGTCGTGTCTTACCGGGTTGGACTCAAGACGATAGTTACCGGATAAGGC
GCAGCGGTCGGGCTGAACGGGGGGTTCGTGCACACAGCCCAGCTTGGAGCGAACGACCTACACCGAACTG
AGATACCTACAGCGTGAGCTATGAGAAAGCGCCACGCTTCCCGAAGGGAGAAAGGCGGACAGGTATCCGG
TAAGCGGCAGGGTCGGAACAGGAGAGCGCACGAGGGAGCTTCCAGGGGGAAACGCCTGGTATCTTTATAG
TCCTGTCGGGTTTCGCCACCTCTGACTTGAGCGTCGATTTTTGTGATGCTCGTCAGGGGGGCGGAGCCTA
TGGAAAAACGCCAGCAACGCGGCCTTTTTACGGTTCCTGGCCTTTTGCTGGCCTTTTGCTCACATGTTCT
TTCCTGCGTTATCCCCTGATTCTGTGGATAACCGTATTACCGCCTTTGAGTGAGCTGATACCGCTCGCCG
CAGCCGAACGACCGAGCGCAGCGAGTCAGTGAGCGAGGAAGCGGAAGAGCGCCTGATGCGGTATTTTCTC
CTTACGCATCTGTGCGGTATTTCACACCGCATAAATTCCGACACCATCGAATGGTGCAAAACCTTTCGCG
GTATGGCATGATAGCGCCCGGAAGAGAGTCAATTCAGGGTGGTGAATGTGAAACCAGTAACGTTATACGA
TGTCGCAGAGTATGCCGGTGTCTCTTATCAGACCGTTTCCCGCGTGGTGAACCAGGCCAGCCACGTTTCT
GCGAAAACGCGGGAAAAAGTGGAAGCGGCGATGGCGGAGCTGAATTACATTCCCAACCGCGTGGCACAAC
AACTGGCGGGCAAACAGTCGTTGCTGATTGGCGTTGCCACCTCCAGTCTGGCCCTGCACGCGCCGTCGCA
AATTGTCGCGGCGATTAAATCTCGCGCCGATCAACTGGGTGCCAGCGTGGTGGTGTCGATGGTAGAACGA
AGCGGCGTCGAAGCCTGTAAAGCGGCGGTGCACAATCTTCTCGCGCAACGCGTCAGTGGGCTGATCATTA
ACTATCCGCTGGATGACCAGGATGCCATTGCTGTGGAAGCTGCCTGCACTAATGTTCCGGCGTTATTTCT
TGATGTCTCTGACCAGACACCCATCAACAGTATTATTTTCTCCCATGAAGACGGTACGCGACTGGGCGTG
GAGCATCTGGTCGCATTGGGTCACCAGCAAATCGCGCTGTTAGCGGGCCCATTAAGTTCTGTCTCGGCGC
GTCTGCGTCTGGCTGGCTGGCATAAATATCTCACTCGCAATCAAATTCAGCCGATAGCGGAACGGGAAGG
CGACTGGAGTGCCATGTCCGGTTTTCAACAAACCATGCAAATGCTGAATGAGGGCATCGTTCCCACTGCG
ATGCTGGTTGCCAACGATCAGATGGCGCTGGGCGCAATGCGCGCCATTACCGAGTCCGGGCTGCGCGTTG
GTGCGGATATCTCGGTAGTGGGATACGACGATACCGAAGACAGCTCATGTTATATCCCGCCGTCAACCAC
CATCAAACAGGATTTTCGCCTGCTGGGGCAAACCAGCGTGGACCGCTTGCTGCAACTCTCTCAGGGCCAG
GCGGTGAAGGGCAATCAGCTGTTGCCCGTCTCACTGGTGAAAAGAAAAACCACCCTGGCGCCCAATACGC
AAACCGCCTCTCCCCGCGCGTTGGCCGATTCATTAATGCAGCTGGCACGACAGGTTTCCCGACTGGAAAG
CGGGCAGTGAGCGCAACGCAATTAATGTGAGTTAGCTCACTCATTAGGCACCCCAGGCTTTACACTTTAT
GCTTCCGGCTCGTATGTTGTGTGGAATTGTGAGCGGATAACAATTTCACACAGGAAACAGCTATGACCAT
GATTACGGATTCACTGGCCGTCGTTTTACAACGTCGTGACTGGGAAAACCCTGGCGTTACCCAACTTAAT
CGCCTTGCAGCACATCCCCCTTTCGCCAGCTGGCGTAATAGCGAAGAGGCCCGCACCGATCGCCCTTCCC
AACAGTTGCGCAGCCTGAATGGCGAATGGCGCTTTGCCTGGTTTCCGGCACCAGAAGCGGTGCCGGAAAG
CTGGCTGGAGTGCGATCTTCCTGAGGCCGATACTGTCGTCGTCCCCTCAAACTGGCAGATGCACGGTTAC
GATGCGCCCATCTACACCAACGTAACCTATCCCATTACGGTCAATCCGCCGTTTGTTCCCACGGAGAATC
CGACGGGTTGTTACTCGCTCACATTTAATGTTGATGAAAGCTGGCTACAGGAAGGCCAGACGCGAATTAT
TTTTGATGGCGTTGGAATTACGTTATCGACTGCACGGTGCACCAATGCTTCTGGCGTCAGGCAGCCATCG
GAAGCTGTGGTATGGCTGTGCAGGTCGTAAATCACTGCATAATTCGTGTCGCTCAAGGCGCACTCCCGTT
CTGGATAATGTTTTTTGCGCCGACATCATAACGGTTCTGGCAAATATTCTGAAATGAGCTGTTGACAATT
AATCATCGGCTCGTATAATGTGTGGAATTGTGAGCGGATAACAATTTCACACAGGAAACAGTATTCATGT
CCCCTATACTAGGTTATTGGAAAATTAAGGGCCTTGTGCAACCCACTCGACTTCTTTTGGAATATCTTGA
AGAAAAATATGAAGAGCATTTGTATGAGCGCGATGAAGGTGATAAATGGCGAAACAAAAAGTTTGAATTG
GGTTTGGAGTTTCCCAATCTTCCTTATTATATTGATGGTGATGTTAAATTAACACAGTCTATGGCCATCA
TACGTTATATAGCTGACAAGCACAACATGTTGGGTGGTTGTCCAAAAGAGCGTGCAGAGATTTCAATGCT
TGAAGGAGCGGTTTTGGATATTAGATACGGTGTTTCGAGAATTGCATATAGTAAAGACTTTGAAACTCTC
AAAGTTGATTTTCTTAGCAAGCTACCTGAAATGCTGAAAATGTTCGAAGATCGTTTATGTCATAAAACAT
ATTTAAATGGTGATCATGTAACCCATCCTGACTTCATGTTGTATGACGCTCTTGATGTTGTTTTATACAT
GGACCCAATGTGCCTGGATGCGTTCCCAAAATTAGTTTGTTTTAAAAAACGTATTGAAGCTATCCCACAA
ATTGATAAGTACTTGAAATCCAGCAAGTATATAGCATGGCCTTTGCAGGGCTGGCAAGCCACGTTTGGTG
GTGGCGACCATCCTCCAAAATCGGATCTGGAAGTTCTGTTCCAGGGGCCCCTGGGATTAATGGACGAAAA
AACCACCGGTTGGCGTGGTGGTCACGTTGTTGAAGGTCTGGCTGGTGAACTGGAACAGCTGCGTGCTCGT
CTGGAACACCACCCGCAGGGTCAGCGTGAACCGGGATCCATGCCCGAGGATGACCAGCGGGCCACGCGCA
ACCTCTTCATTGGTAACCTGGACCACAGCGTATCTGAGGTGGAGCTGCGAAGGGCCTTCGAGAAATATGG
CATCATCGAGGAGGTGGTCATCAAGAGGCCTGCCCGTGGCCAGGGCGGTGCCTATGCCTTCCTCAAGTTC
CAGAACCTGGACATGGCCCATAGGGCTAAGGTGGCCATGTCGGGCCGAGTGATTGGTCGCAACCCCATTA
AGATAGGCTATGGCAAGGCCAACCCCACCACTCGTCTCTGGGTGGGTGGCCTGGGACCTAACACGTCACT
GGCGGCTCTGGCCCGAGAGTTTGACCGCTTTGGGAGCATTCGGACCATTGATCACGTCAAAGGAGATAGC
TTTGCCTATATTCAGTACGAGAGCTTGGACGCAGCCCAGGCCGCCTGTGCTAAAATGAGGGGTTTTCCCT
TGGGTGGACCAGACCGCAGGCTCCGCGTGGATTTTGCCAAAGCAGAGGAGACTCGGTACCCCCAGCAGTA
CCAGCCCTCGCCACTCCCTATTGC
