Features (pLannotate 1.2.2; 17 found; start..end, strand, type, name):
    445..466     +  protein_bind   CAP binding site: CAP binding activates transcription in the presence of cAMP. E. coli catabolite activator protein
    481..511     +  promoter       lac promoter: promoter for the E. coli lac operon
    519..535     +  protein_bind   lac operator: The lac repressor binds to the lac operator to inhibit transcription in E. coli. This inhibition can be relieved by adding lactose or isopropyl-β-D-thiogalactopyranoside (IPTG). lac repressor encoded by lacI
    555..728     +  CDS            lacZα: LacZα fragment of β-galactosidase; lacZ fragment
    992..1108    -  CDS            yciV (fragment): RNAAM_ECOLI - Also known as trpH From Escherichia coli (strain K12).
   1184..1212    +  promoter       tac promoter: strong E. coli promoter; hybrid between the trp and lac UV5 promoters
   1220..1236    +  protein_bind   lac operator: The lac repressor binds to the lac operator to inhibit transcription in E. coli. This inhibition can be relieved by adding lactose or isopropyl-β-D-thiogalactopyranoside (IPTG). lac repressor encoded by lacI
   1259..1912    +  CDS            GST26_SCHJA: Experimental evidence at protein level: Swiss-Prot protein existence level 1. GST isoenzymes appear to play a central role in the parasite detoxification system. Other functions are also suspected including a role in increasing the solubility of haematin in the parasite gut. From Schistosoma japonicum (Blood fluke).
   2072..2614    +  CDS            Rbm15b (fragment): RB15B_MOUSE - Experimental evidence at protein level: Swiss-Prot protein existence level 1. RNA-binding protein that acts as a key regulator of N6- methyladenosine (m6A) methylation of RNAs, thereby regulating different processes, such as alternative splicing of mRNAs and X chromosome inactivation mediated by Xist RNA. Associated component of the WMM complex, a complex that mediates N6-methyladenosine (m6A) methylation of RNAs, a modification that plays a role in the efficiency of mRNA splicing and RNA processing. Plays a key role in m6A methylation, possibly by binding target RNAs and recruit
   2642..2681    +  CDS            rop (fragment): Rop protein, which maintains plasmids at low copy number; rop
   2783..2823    +  misc_feature   bom (fragment): basis of mobility region from pBR322
   2928..3032    +  promoter       AmpR promoter: bla
   3033..3893    +  CDS            AmpR: β-lactamase; bla; confers resistance to ampicillin, carbenicillin, and related antibiotics
   4064..4652    +  rep_origin     ori: high-copy-number ColE1/pMB1/pBR322/pUC origin of replication
   4838..4889    -  misc_feature   bom (fragment): basis of mobility region from pBR322
   4896..4973    +  promoter       lacI promoter: lacI
   4974..432     +  CDS            lacI (across the origin): lac repressor; lacI; The lac repressor binds to the lac operator to inhibit transcription in E. coli. This inhibition can be relieved by adding lactose or isopropyl-β-D-thiogalactopyranoside (IPTG).
>Addgene plasmid #135125 | RBM15B_3xRRM_pGEX | addgene full sequence | sequence record 274423 | Addgene NGS Result
GGCGACTGGAGTGCCATGTCCGGTTTTCAACAAACCATGCAAATGCTGAATGAGGGCATCGTTCCCACTG
CGATGCTGGTTGCCAACGATCAGATGGCGCTGGGCGCAATGCGCGCCATTACCGAGTCCGGGCTGCGCGT
TGGTGCGGATATCTCGGTAGTGGGATACGACGATACCGAAGACAGCTCATGTTATATCCCGCCGTTAACC
ACCATCAAACAGGATTTTCGCCTGCTGGGGCAAACCAGCGTGGACCGCTTGCTGCAACTCTCTCAGGGCC
AGGCGGTGAAGGGCAATCAGCTGTTGCCCGTCTCACTGGTGAAAAGAAAAACCACGCTAGCGCCCAATAC
GCAAACCGCCTCTCCCCGCGCGTTGGCCGATTCATTAATGCAGCTGGCACGACAGGTTTCCCGACTGGAA
AGCGGGCAGTGAGCGCAACGCAATTAATGTAAGTTAGCTCACTCATTAGGCACCCCAGGCTTTACACTTT
ATGCTTCCGGCTCGTATGTTGTGTGGAATTGTGAGCGGATAACAATTTCACACAGGAAACAGCTATGACC
ATGATTACGGATTCACTGGCCGTCGTTTTACAACGTCGTGACTGGGAAAACCCTGGCGTTACCCAACTTA
ATCGCCTTGCAGCACATCCCCCTTTCGCCAGCTGGCGTAATAGCGAAGAGGCCCGCACCGATCGCCCTTC
CCAACAGTTGCGCAGCCTGAATGGCGAATGGCGCTTTGCCTGGTTTCCGGCACCAGAAGCGGTGCCGGAA
AGCTGGCTGGAGTGCGATCTTCCTGAGGCCGATACTGTCGTCGTCCCCTCAAACTGGCAGATGCACGGTT
ACGATGCGCCCATCTACACCAACGTGACCTATCCCATTACGGTCAATCCGCCGTTTGTTCCCACGGAGAA
TCCGACGGGTTGTTACTCGCTCACATTTAATGTTGATGAAAGCTGGCTACAGGAAGGCCAGACGCGAATT
ATTTTTGATGGCGTTGGAATTAGCTTATCGACTGCACGGTGCACCAATGCTTCTGGCGTCAGGCAGCCAT
CGGAAGCTGTGGTATGGCTGTGCAGGTCGTAAATCACTGCATAATTCGTGTCGCTCAAGGCGCACTCCCG
TTCTGGATAATGTTTTTTGCGCCGACATCATAACGGTTCTGGCAAATATTCTGAAATGAGCTGTTGACAA
TTAATCATCGGCTCGTATAATGTGTGGAATTGTGAGCGGATAACAATTTCACACAGGAAACAGTATTCAT
GTCCCCTATACTAGGTTATTGGAAAATTAAGGGCCTTGTGCAACCCACTCGACTTCTTTTGGAATATCTT
GAAGAAAAATATGAAGAGCATTTGTATGAGCGCGATGAAGGTGATAAATGGCGAAACAAAAAGTTTGAAT
TGGGTTTGGAGTTTCCCAATCTTCCTTATTATATTGATGGTGATGTTAAATTAACACAGTCTATGGCCAT
CATACGTTATATAGCTGACAAGCACAACATGTTGGGTGGTTGTCCAAAAGAGCGTGCAGAGATTTCAATG
CTTGAAGGAGCGGTTTTGGATATTAGATACGGTGTTTCGAGAATTGCATATAGTAAAGACTTTGAAACTC
TCAAAGTTGATTTTCTTAGCAAGCTACCTGAAATGCTGAAAATGTTCGAAGATCGTTTATGTCATAAAAC
ATATTTAAATGGTGATCATGTAACCCATCCTGACTTCATGTTGTATGACGCTCTTGATGTTGTTTTATAC
ATGGACCCAATGTGCCTGGATGCGTTCCCAAAATTAGTTTGTTTTAAAAAACGTATTGAAGCTATCCCAC
AAATTGATAAGTACTTGAAATCCAGCAAGTATATAGCATGGCCTTTGCAGGGCTGGCAAGCCACGTTTGG
TGGTGGCGACCATCCTCCAAAATCGGATCTGGAAGTTCTGTTCCAGGGGCCCCTGGGATTAATGGACGAA
AAAACCACCGGTTGGCGTGGTGGTCACGTTGTTGAAGGTCTGGCTGGTGAACTGGAACAGCTGCGTGCTC
GTCTGGAACACCACCCGCAGGGTCAGCGTGAACCGGGATCCATGCCCGAGGATGACCAGCGGGCCACGCG
CAACCTCTTCATTGGTAACCTGGACCACAGCGTATCTGAGGTGGAGCTGCGAAGGGCCTTCGAGAAATAT
GGCATCATCGAGGAGGTGGTCATCAAGAGGCCTGCCCGTGGCCAGGGCGGTGCCTATGCCTTCCTCAAGT
TCCAGAACCTGGACATGGCCCATAGGGCTAAGGTGGCCATGTCGGGCCGAGTGATTGGTCGCAACCCCAT
TAAGATAGGCTATGGCAAGGCCAACCCCACCACTCGTCTCTGGGTGGGTGGCCTGGGACCTAACACGTCA
CTGGCGGCTCTGGCCCGAGAGTTTGACCGCTTTGGGAGCATTCGGACCATTGATCACGTCAAAGGAGATA
GCTTTGCCTATATTCAGTACGAGAGCTTGGACGCAGCCCAGGCCGCCTGTGCTAAAATGAGGGGTTTTCC
CTTGGGTGGACCAGACCGCAGGCTCCGCGTGGATTTTGCCAAAGCAGAGGAGACTCGGTACCCCCAGCAG
TACCAGCCCTCGCCACTCCCTATTGCGGCCGCATCGTGACTGACTGACGATCTGCCTCGCGCGTTTCGGT
GATGACGGTGAAAACCTCTGACACATGCAGCTCCCGGAGACGGTCACAGCTTGTCTGTAAGCGGATGCCG
GGAGCAGACAAGCCCGTCAGGGCGCGTCAGCGGGTGTTGGCGGGTGTCGGGGCGCAGCCATGACCCAGTC
ACGTAGCGATAGCGGAGTGTATAATTCTTGAAGACGAAAGGGCCTCGTGATACGCCTATTTTTATAGGTT
AATGTCATGATAATAATGGTTTCTTAGACGTCAGGTGGCACTTTTCGGGGAAATGTGCGCGGAACCCCTA
TTTGTTTATTTTTCTAAATACATTCAAATATGTATCCGCTCATGAGACAATAACCCTGATAAATGCTTCA
ATAATATTGAAAAAGGAAGAGTATGAGTATTCAACATTTCCGTGTCGCCCTTATTCCCTTTTTTGCGGCA
TTTTGCCTTCCTGTTTTTGCTCACCCAGAAACGCTGGTGAAAGTAAAAGATGCTGAAGATCAGTTGGGTG
CACGAGTGGGTTACATCGAACTGGATCTCAACAGCGGTAAGATCCTTGAGAGTTTTCGCCCCGAAGAACG
TTTTCCAATGATGAGCACTTTTAAAGTTCTGCTATGTGGCGCGGTATTATCCCGTGTTGACGCCGGGCAA
GAGCAACTCGGTCGCCGCATACACTATTCTCAGAATGACTTGGTTGAGTACTCACCAGTCACAGAAAAGC
ATCTTACGGATGGCATGACAGTAAGAGAATTATGCAGTGCTGCCATAACCATGAGTGATAACACTGCGGC
CAACTTACTTCTGACAACGATCGGAGGACCGAAGGAGCTAACCGCTTTTTTGCACAACATGGGGGATCAT
GTAACTCGCCTTGATCGTTGGGAACCGGAGCTGAATGAAGCCATACCAAACGACGAGCGTGACACCACGA
TGCCTGCAGCAATGGCAACAACGTTGCGCAAACTATTAACTGGCGAACTACTTACTCTAGCTTCCCGGCA
ACAATTAATAGACTGGATGGAGGCGGATAAAGTTGCAGGACCACTTCTGCGCTCGGCCCTTCCGGCTGGC
TGGTTTATTGCTGATAAATCTGGAGCCGGTGAGCGTGGGTCTCGCGGTATCATTGCAGCACTGGGGCCAG
ATGGTAAGCCCTCCCGTATCGTAGTTATCTACACGACGGGGAGTCAGGCAACTATGGATGAACGAAATAG
ACAGATCGCTGAGATAGGTGCCTCACTGATTAAGCATTGGTAACTGTCAGACCAAGTTTACTCATATATA
CTTTAGATTGATTTAAAACTTCATTTTTAATTTAAAAGGATCTAGGTGAAGATCCTTTTTGATAATCTCA
TGACCAAAATCCCTTAACGTGAGTTTTCGTTCCACTGAGCGTCAGACCCCGTAGAAAAGATCAAAGGATC
TTCTTGAGATCCTTTTTTTCTGCGCGTAATCTGCTGCTTGCAAACAAAAAAACCACCGCTACCAGCGGTG
GTTTGTTTGCCGGATCAAGAGCTACCAACTCTTTTTCCGAAGGTAACTGGCTTCAGCAGAGCGCAGATAC
CAAATACTGTCCTTCTAGTGTAGCCGTAGTTAGGCCACCACTTCAAGAACTCTGTAGCACCGCCTACATA
CCTCGCTCTGCTAATCCTGTTACCAGTGGCTGCTGCCAGTGGCGATAAGTCGTGTCTTACCGGGTTGGAC
TCAAGACGATAGTTACCGGATAAGGCGCAGCGGTCGGGCTGAACGGGGGGTTCGTGCACACAGCCCAGCT
TGGAGCGAACGACCTACACCGAACTGAGATACCTACAGCGTGAGCTATGAGAAAGCGCCACGCTTCCCGA
AGGGAGAAAGGCGGACAGGTATCCGGTAAGCGGCAGGGTCGGAACAGGAGAGCGCACGAGGGAGCTTCCA
GGGGGAAACGCCTGGTATCTTTATAGTCCTGTCGGGTTTCGCCACCTCTGACTTGAGCGTCGATTTTTGT
GATGCTCGTCAGGGGGGCGGAGCCTATGGAAAAACGCCAGCAACGCGGCCTTTTTACGGTTCCTGGCCTT
TTGCTGGCCTTTTGCTCACATGTTCTTTCCTGCGTTATCCCCTGATTCTGTGGATAACCGTATTACCGCC
TTTGAGTGAGCTGATACCGCTCGCCGCAGCCGAACGACCGAGCGCAGCGAGTCAGTGAGCGAGGAAGCGG
AAGAGCGCCTGATGCGGTATTTTCTCCTTACGCATCTGTGCGGTATTTCACACCGCATAAATTCCGACAC
CATCGAATGGCGCAAAACCTTTCGCGGTATGGCATGATAGCGCCCGGAAGAGAGTCAATTCAGGGTGGTG
AATGTGAAACCAGTAACGTTATACGATGTCGCAGAGTATGCCGGTGTCTCTTATCAGACCGTTTCCCGCG
TGGTGAACCAGGCCAGCCACGTTTCTGCGAAAACGCGGGAAAAAGTGGAAGCGGCGATGGCGGAGCTGAA
TTACATTCCCAACCGCGTGGCACAACAACTGGCGGGCAAACAGTCGTTGCTGATTGGCGTTGCCACCTCC
AGTCTGGCCCTGCACGCGCCGTCGCAAATTGTCGCGGCGATTAAATCTCGCGCCGATCAACTGGGTGCCA
GCGTGGTGGTGTCGATGGTAGAACGAAGCGGCGTCGAAGCCTGTAAAGCGGCGGTGCACAATCTTCTCGC
GCAACGCGTCAGTGGGCTGATCATTAACTATCCGCTGGATGACCAGGATGCCATTGCTGTGGAAGCTGCC
TGCACTAATGTTCCGGCGTTATTTCTTGATGTCTCTGACCAGACACCCATCAACAGTATTATTTTCTCCC
ATGAAGACGGTACGCGACTGGGCGTGGAGCATCTGGTCGCATTGGGTCACCAGCAAATCGCGCTGTTAGC
GGGCCCATTAAGTTCTGTCTCGGCGCGTCTGCGTCTGGCTGGCTGGCATAAATATCTCACTCGCAATCAA
ATTCAGCCGATAGCGGAACGGGAA
