>Addgene plasmid #135125 | RBM15B_3xRRM_pGEX | depositor partial sequence | sequence record 259876 | RBM15B_ORF
ATGCCCGAGGATGACCAGCGGGCCACGCGCAACCTCTTCATTGGTAACCTGGACCACAGCGTATCTGAGG
TGGAGCTGCGAAGGGCCTTCGAGAAATATGGCATCATCGAGGAGGTGGTCATCAAGAGGCCTGCCCGTGG
CCAGGGCGGTGCCTATGCCTTCCTCAAGTTCCAGAACCTGGACATGGCCCATAGGGCTAAGGTGGCCATG
TCGGGCCGAGTGATTGGTCGCAACCCCATTAAGATAGGCTATGGCAAGGCCAACCCCACCACTCGTCTCT
GGGTGGGTGGCCTGGGACCTAACACGTCACTGGCGGCTCTGGCCCGAGAGTTTGACCGCTTTGGGAGCAT
TCGGACCATTGATCACGTCAAAGGAGATAGCTTTGCCTATATTCAGTACGAGAGCTTGGACGCAGCCCAG
GCCGCCTGTGCTAAAATGAGGGGTTTTCCCTTGGGTGGACCAGACCGCAGGCTCCGCGTGGATTTTGCCA
AAGCAGAGGAGACTCGGTACCCCCAGCAGTACCAGCCCTCGCCACTCCCTATTGCGGCCGCATCGTGA
